>Addgene plasmid #91862 | p2CT-His-MBP-Lbu_C2c2_K1080A | addgene full sequence | sequence record 181376 | Addgene NGS Result
ATACTTTAGATTGATTTAAAACTTCATTTTTAATTTAAAAGGATCTAGGTGAAGATCCTTTTTGATAATC
TCATGACCAAAATCCCTTAACGTGAGTTTTCGTTCCACTGAGCGTCAGACCCCGTAGAAAAGATCAAAGG
ATCTTCTTGAGATCCTTTTTTTCTGCGCGTAATCTGCTGCTTGCAAACAAAAAAACCACCGCTACCAGCG
GTGGTTTGTTTGCCGGATCAAGAGCTACCAACTCTTTTTCCGAAGGTAACTGGCTTCAGCAGAGCGCAGA
TACCAAATACTGTCCTTCTAGTGTAGCCGTAGTTAGGCCACCACTTCAAGAACTCTGTAGCACCGCCTAC
ATACCTCGCTCTGCTAATCCTGTTACCAGTGGCTGCTGCCAGTGGCGATAAGTCGTGTCTTACCGGGTTG
GACTCAAGACGATAGTTACCGGATAAGGCGCAGCGGTCGGGCTGAACGGGGGGTTCGTGCACACAGCCCA
GCTTGGAGCGAACGACCTACACCGAACTGAGATACCTACAGCGTGAGCTATGAGAAAGCGCCACGCTTCC
CGAAGGGAGAAAGGCGGACAGGTATCCGGTAAGCGGCAGGGTCGGAACAGGAGAGCGCACGAGGGAGCTT
CCAGGGGGAAACGCCTGGTATCTTTATAGTCCTGTCGGGTTTCGCCACCTCTGACTTGAGCGTCGATTTT
TGTGATGCTCGTCAGGGGGGCGGAGCCTATGGAAAAACGCCAGCAACGCGGCCTTTTTACGGTTCCTGGC
CTTTTGCTGGCCTTTTGCTCACATGTTCTTTCCTGCGTTATCCCCTGATTCTGTGGATAACCGTATTACC
GCCTTTGAGTGAGCTGATACCGCTCGCCGCAGCCGAACGACCGAGCGCAGCGAGTCAGTGAGCGAGGAAG
CGGAAGAGCGCCTGATGCGGTATTTTCTCCTTACGCATCTGTGCGGTATTTCACACCGCAATGGTGCACT
CTCAGTACAATCTGCTCTGATGCCGCATAGTTAAGCCAGTATACACTCCGCTATCGCTACGTGACTGGGT
CATGGCTGCGCCCCGACACCCGCCAACACCCGCTGACGCGCCCTGACGGGCTTGTCTGCTCCCGGCATCC
GCTTACAGACAAGCTGTGACCGTCTCCGGGAGCTGCATGTGTCAGAGGTTTTCACCGTCATCACCGAAAC
GCGCGAGGCAGCTGCGGTAAAGCTCATCAGCGTGGTCGTGAAGCGATTCACAGATGTCTGCCTGTTCATC
CGCGTCCAGCTCGTTGAGTTTCTCCAGAAGCGTTAATGTCTGGCTTCTGATAAAGCGGGCCATGTTAAGG
GCGGTTTTTTCCTGTTTGGTCACTGATGCCTCCGTGTAAGGGGGATTTCTGTTCATGGGGGTAATGATAC
CGATGAAACGAGAGAGGATGCTCACGATACGGGTTACTGATGATGAACATGCCCGGTTACTGGAACGTTG
TGAGGGTAAACAACTGGCGGTATGGATGCGGCGGGACCAGAGAAAAATCACTCAGGGTCAATGCCAGCGC
TTCGTTAATACAGATGTAGGTGTTCCACAGGGTAGCCAGCAGCATCCTGCGATGCAGATCCGGAACATAA
TGGTGCAGGGCGCTGACTTCCGCGTTTCCAGACTTTACGAAACACGGAAACCGAAGACCATTCATGTTGT
TGCTCAGGTCGCAGACGTTTTGCAGCAGCAGTCGCTTCACGTTCGCTCGCGTATCGGTGATTCATTCTGC
TAACCAGTAAGGCAACCCCGCCAGCCTAGCCGGGTCCTCAACGACAGGAGCACGATCATGCGCACCCGTG
GCCAGGACCCAACGCTGCCCGAGATGCGCCGCGTGCGGCTGCTGGAGATGGCGGACGCGATGGATATGTT
CTGCCAAGGGTTGGTTTGCGCATTCACAGTTCTCCGCAAGAATTGATTGGCTCCAATTCTTGGAGTGGTG
AATCCGTTAGCGAGGTGCCGCCGGCTTCCATTCAGGTCGAGGTGGCCCGGCTCCATGCACCGCGACGCAA
CGCGGGGAGGCAGACAAGGTATAGGGCGGCGCCTACAATCCATGCCAACCCGTTCCATGTGCTCGCCGAG
GCGGCATAAATCGCCGTGACGATCAGCGGTCCAATGATCGAAGTTAGGCTGGTAAGAGCCGCGAGCGATC
CTTGAAGCTGTCCCTGATGGTCGTCATCTACCTGCCTGGACAGCATGGCCTGCAACGCGGGCATCCCGAT
GCCGCCGGAAGCGAGAAGAATCATAATGGGGAAGGCCATCCAGCCTCGCGTCGCGAACGCCAGCAAGACG
TAGCCCAGCGCGTCGGCCGCCATGCCGGCGATAATGGCCTGCTTCTCGCCGAAACGTTTGGTGGCGGGAC
CAGTGACGAAGGCTTGAGCGAGGGCGTGCAAGATTCCGAATACCGCAAGCGACAGGCCGATCATCGTCGC
GCTCCAGCGAAAGCGGTCCTCGCCGAAAATGACCCAGAGCGCTGCCGGCACCTGTCCTACGAGTTGCATG
ATAAAGAAGACAGTCATAAGTGCGGCGACGATAGTCATGCCCCGCGCCCACCGGAAGGAGCTGACTGGGT
TGAAGGCTCTCAAGGGCATCGGTCGACGCTCTCCCTTATGCGACTCCTGCATTAGGAAGCAGCCCAGTAG
TAGGTTGAGGCCGTTGAGCACCGCCGCCGCAAGGAATGGTGCATGCAAGGAGATGGCGCCCAACAGTCCC
CCGGCCACGGGGCCTGCCACCATACCCACGCCGAAACAAGCGCTCATGAGCCCGAAGTGGCGAGCCCGAT
CTTCCCCATCGGTGATGTCGGCGATATAGGCGCCAGCAACCGCACCTGTGGCGCCGGTGATGCCGGCCAC
GATGCGTCCGGCGTAGAGGATCGAGATCTCGATCCCGCGAAATTAATACGACTCACTATAGGGAGACCAC
AACGGTTTCCCTCTAGTGCCGGCTCCGGAGAGCTCTTTAATTAAGCGGCCGCCCTGCAGGACTCGAGTTC
TAGAAATAATTTTGTTTAACTTTAAGAAGGAGATATACATATGAAATCTTCTCACCATCACCATCACCAT
GGTTCTTCTATGAAAATCGAAGAAGGTAAACTGGTAATCTGGATTAACGGCGATAAAGGCTATAACGGTC
TCGCTGAAGTCGGTAAGAAATTCGAGAAAGATACCGGAATTAAAGTCACCGTTGAGCATCCGGATAAACT
GGAAGAGAAATTCCCACAGGTTGCGGCAACTGGCGATGGCCCTGACATTATCTTCTGGGCACACGACCGC
TTTGGTGGCTACGCTCAATCTGGCCTGTTGGCTGAAATCACCCCGGACAAAGCGTTCCAGGACAAGCTGT
ATCCGTTTACCTGGGATGCCGTACGTTACAACGGCAAGCTGATTGCTTACCCGATCGCTGTTGAAGCGTT
ATCGCTGATTTATAACAAAGATCTGCTGCCGAACCCGCCAAAAACCTGGGAAGAGATCCCGGCGCTGGAT
AAAGAACTGAAAGCGAAAGGTAAGAGCGCGCTGATGTTCAACCTGCAAGAACCGTACTTCACCTGGCCGC
TGATTGCTGCTGACGGGGGTTATGCGTTCAAGTATGAAAACGGCAAGTACGACATTAAAGACGTGGGCGT
GGATAACGCTGGCGCGAAAGCGGGTCTGACCTTCCTGGTTGACCTGATTAAAAACAAACACATGAATGCA
GACACCGATTACTCCATCGCAGAAGCTGCCTTTAATAAAGGCGAAACAGCGATGACCATCAACGGCCCGT
GGGCATGGTCCAACATCGACACCAGCAAAGTGAATTATGGTGTAACGGTACTGCCGACCTTCAAGGGTCA
ACCATCCAAACCGTTCGTTGGCGTGCTGAGCGCAGGTATTAACGCCGCCAGTCCGAACAAAGAGCTGGCA
AAAGAGTTCCTCGAAAACTATCTGCTGACTGATGAAGGTCTGGAAGCGGTTAATAAAGACAAACCGCTGG
GTGCCGTAGCGCTGAAGTCTTACGAGGAAGAGTTGGCGAAAGATCCACGTATTGCCGCCACTATGGAAAA
CGCCCAGAAAGGTGAAATCATGCCGAACATCCCGCAGATGTCCGCTTTCTGGTATGCCGTGCGTACTGCG
GTGATCAACGCCGCCAGCGGTCGTCAGACTGTCGATGAAGCCCTGAAAGACGCGCAGACTAATTCGAGCT
CGAACAACAACAACAATAACAATAACAACAACCTCGGGATCGAGGAAAACCTGTACTTCCAATCCAATGC
AATGAAAGTGACGAAGGTAGGAGGCATTTCGCATAAGAAGTACACGTCCGAAGGCCGCTTAGTGAAGTCA
GAATCGGAAGAAAATCGCACAGACGAACGTCTGTCGGCGTTGCTTAATATGCGCCTTGACATGTATATCA
AGAATCCCAGCAGCACGGAAACCAAGGAAAATCAAAAACGCATTGGGAAATTAAAGAAATTCTTCTCAAA
CAAAATGGTCTATCTTAAAGACAATACCTTGAGTTTGAAGAATGGGAAAAAGGAGAACATTGATCGTGAG
TATTCTGAGACTGACATCCTTGAGAGCGATGTCCGTGACAAGAAAAACTTCGCCGTGTTGAAAAAGATCT
ATCTGAATGAAAACGTGAACTCGGAGGAATTGGAAGTTTTTCGTAACGACATTAAGAAGAAACTGAACAA
AATCAACAGCCTGAAGTACTCATTTGAAAAGAATAAGGCGAATTATCAAAAGATTAATGAGAATAACATC
GAGAAGGTTGAAGGTAAGTCAAAGCGTAACATTATTTACGATTATTATCGTGAGTCAGCGAAACGTGACG
CTTATGTAAGCAATGTGAAAGAAGCCTTTGATAAGCTTTACAAGGAAGAGGACATTGCAAAACTTGTTCT
TGAAATTGAGAACCTTACGAAGTTAGAGAAATACAAGATTCGCGAGTTCTACCACGAAATTATTGGACGT
AAGAATGACAAGGAAAACTTTGCAAAAATCATCTACGAAGAAATCCAGAATGTTAATAACATGAAAGAGT
TGATCGAGAAGGTACCGGACATGAGTGAGTTGAAAAAGAGCCAAGTATTTTACAAGTATTACTTAGACAA
AGAAGAGTTGAACGACAAGAACATCAAATACGCGTTTTGTCATTTCGTGGAAATCGAAATGAGTCAGTTG
CTGAAGAACTACGTATATAAGCGCTTAAGTAATATCTCGAATGACAAAATTAAGCGTATCTTTGAATACC
AGAACTTGAAAAAATTGATCGAAAATAAGCTGTTAAACAAACTTGACACGTACGTCCGTAATTGTGGAAA
GTATAATTATTATTTGCAAGACGGCGAAATTGCCACTTCAGATTTCATCGCCCGCAACCGTCAGAATGAA
GCGTTTCTTCGCAACATCATTGGGGTGTCATCTGTGGCCTACTTTTCTCTTCGCAACATTCTTGAAACGG
AGAACGAGAATGATATTACTGGGCGTATGCGCGGCAAAACAGTTAAGAACAATAAAGGTGAAGAGAAGTA
CGTGTCCGGAGAAGTTGATAAGATCTATAATGAAAATAAGAAGAACGAGGTTAAGGAGAACTTAAAAATG
TTCTATTCGTACGATTTCAATATGGACAACAAGAATGAAATCGAAGATTTCTTCGCCAACATCGACGAGG
CGATTTCTTCCATCCGTCACGGTATTGTCCACTTCAACTTGGAATTAGAAGGTAAGGATATCTTTGCGTT
CAAGAACATTGCGCCATCCGAAATCTCAAAGAAGATGTTTCAGAATGAGATTAACGAGAAAAAACTGAAA
TTGAAGATCTTTCGTCAACTGAACTCTGCCAACGTGTTCCGCTATCTCGAAAAGTATAAAATTCTGAATT
ACCTTAAACGTACACGCTTCGAGTTTGTCAATAAAAATATCCCATTCGTCCCGTCTTTCACCAAATTATA
TTCGCGCATTGATGACCTGAAGAATAGTCTTGGGATTTACTGGAAAACTCCGAAAACAAACGACGACAAT
AAGACTAAGGAGATTATTGATGCCCAAATCTATTTGCTTAAAAACATCTATTACGGGGAGTTCCTGAATT
ATTTCATGTCGAACAATGGTAATTTCTTTGAGATTTCTAAAGAAATCATCGAATTGAACAAGAACGATAA
ACGCAACTTAAAGACTGGGTTTTACAAGCTGCAAAAGTTTGAAGACATCCAGGAGAAGATTCCAAAGGAA
TACTTGGCGAATATCCAGTCCCTGTACATGATTAATGCCGGTAATCAGGACGAAGAAGAAAAGGACACTT
ATATTGATTTCATTCAAAAGATCTTCTTAAAGGGATTTATGACGTATCTTGCTAATAACGGTCGTTTAAG
TCTGATTTACATCGGCTCGGATGAAGAAACAAATACGTCATTAGCAGAAAAGAAGCAAGAGTTTGACAAG
TTCTTGAAGAAGTACGAGCAGAACAATAATATCAAGATCCCCTATGAGATCAATGAATTCCTGCGTGAGA
TCAAACTGGGAAACATCCTGAAGTATACTGAGCGTTTAAACATGTTCTACCTTATCTTAAAGCTTTTGAA
TCACAAGGAGCTGACAAATCTGAAGGGTAGTCTTGAAAAATATCAGTCTGCCAATAAGGAAGAAGCGTTC
TCTGACCAATTGGAGTTAATTAACCTGCTTAACCTTGACAACAACCGCGTGACGGAAGACTTCGAATTAG
AGGCCGACGAGATTGGAAAATTTCTTGATTTCAATGGCAACAAAGTTAAGGATAACAAGGAACTGAAAAA
GTTCGATACAAACAAGATCTACTTTGACGGCGAGAACATTATCAAACACCGTGCCTTCTACAATATTAAG
AAATATGGCATGTTAAACTTACTGGAGAAAATTGCCGACAAGGCTGGATACAAGATCTCGATCGAAGAGC
TGAAGAAATACTCCAATAAAAAGAATGAGATCGAGAAGAACCATAAGATGCAGGAAAATCTGCACCGCAA
ATACGCTCGTCCCCGTAAAGACGAGAAGTTTACAGATGAGGACTATGAAAGTTACAAGCAAGCTATTGAG
AATATTGAGGAGTACACCCACCTTAAGAACAAGGTAGAATTCAATGAGCTGAATTTACTGCAGGGCCTGT
TGCTGCGCATTTTACATCGTTTAGTCGGATATACCTCAATTTGGGAACGCGATCTGCGCTTCCGCCTTAA
AGGTGAGTTCCCAGAAAACCAATACATCGAAGAGATCTTCAACTTTGAAAATAAGAAGAACGTGAAGTAC
AAAGGGGGTCAGATTGTAGAGAAATACATTAAATTCTACAAGGAATTACATCAAAATGATGAAGTTAAGA
TCAACAAGTACAGTTCCGCGAATATCAAGGTGTTGAAGCAAGAAAAGAAGGACCTTTATATTCGCAATTA
CATCGCCCACTTCAATTATATTCCTCACGCCGAGATCTCACTGCTGGAAGTCCTTGAAAATTTGCGTAAA
TTGCTGTCCTACGATCGCGCACTGAAAAATGCCGTAATGAAATCAGTAGTTGATATCCTTAAGGAGTATG
GTTTTGTAGCCACATTCAAAATCGGGGCGGACAAGAAGATCGGTATTCAGACACTGGAGAGCGAAAAAAT
CGTGCATCTTAAGAATCTTAAGAAGAAGAAGTTAATGACTGACCGCAATTCCGAGGAACTTTGCAAATTG
GTGAAGATTATGTTTGAATACAAAATGGAAGAGAAAAAGTCTGAAAACTAATAACATTGGAAGTGGATAA
CGGATCCGCGATCGCGGCGCGCCACCTGGTGGCCGGCCGGTACCACGCGTGCGCGCTGATCCGGCTGCTA
ACAAAGCCCGAAAGGAAGCTGAGTTGGCTGCTGCCACCGCTGAGCAATAACTAGCATAACCCCTTGGGGC
CTCTAAACGGGTCTTGAGGGGTTTTTTGCTGAAAGGAGGAACTATATCCGGATATCCACAGGACGGGTGT
GGTCGCCATGATCGCGTAGTCGATAGTGGCTCCAAGTAGCGAAGCGAGCAGGACTGGGCGGCGGCCAAAG
CGGTCGGACAGTGCTCCGAGAACGGGTGCGCATAGAAATTGCATCAACGCATATAGCGCTAGCAGCACGC
CATAGTGACTGGCGATGCTGTCGGAATGGACGATATCCCGCAAGAGGCCCGGCAGTACCGGCATAACCAA
GCCTATGCCTACAGCATCCAGGGTGACGGTGCCGAGGATGACGATGAGCGCATTGTTAGATTTCATACAC
GGTGCCTGACTGCGTTAGCAATTTAACTGTGATAAACTACCGCATTAAAGCTTATCGATGATAAGCTGTC
AAACATGAGAATTCTTGAAGACGAAAGGGCCTCGTGATACGCCTATTTTTATAGGTTAATGTCATGATAA
TAATGGTTTCTTAGACGTCAGGTGGCACTTTTCGGGGAAATGTGCGCGGAACCCCTATTTGTTTATTTTT
CTAAATACATTCAAATATGTATCCGCTCATGAGACAATAACCCTGATAAATGCTTCAATAACATTGAAAA
AGGAAGAGTATGAGTATTCAACATTTCCGTGTCGCCCTTATTCCCTTTTTTGCGGCATTTTGCCTTCCTG
TTTTTGCTCACCCAGAAACGCTGGTGAAAGTAAAAGATGCTGAAGATCAGTTGGGTGCACGAGTGGGTTA
CATCGAACTGGATCTCAACAGCGGTAAGATCCTTGAGAGTTTTCGCCCCGAAGAACGTTTTCCAATGATG
AGCACTTTTAAAGTTCTGCTATGTGGCGCGGTATTATCCCGTGTTGACGCCGGGCAAGAGCAACTCGGTC
GCCGCATACACTATTCTCAGAATGACTTGGTTGAGTACTCACCAGTCACAGAAAAGCATCTTACGGATGG
CATGACAGTAAGAGAATTATGCAGTGCTGCCATAACCATGAGTGATAACACTGCGGCCAACTTACTTCTG
ACAACGATCGGAGGACCGAAGGAGCTAACCGCTTTTTTGCACAACATGGGGGATCATGTAACTCGCCTTG
ATCGTTGGGAACCGGAGCTGAATGAAGCCATACCAAACGACGAGCGTGACACCACGATGCCTGCAGCAAT
GGCAACAACGTTGCGCAAACTATTAACTGGCGAACTACTTACTCTAGCTTCCCGGCAACAATTAATAGAC
TGGATGGAGGCGGATAAAGTTGCAGGACCACTTCTGCGCTCGGCCCTTCCGGCTGGCTGGTTTATTGCTG
ATAAATCTGGAGCCGGTGAGCGTGGGTCTCGCGGTATCATTGCAGCACTGGGGCCAGATGGTAAGCCCTC
CCGTATCGTAGTTATCTACACGACGGGGAGTCAGGCAACTATGGATGAACGAAATAGACAGATCGCTGAG
ATAGGTGCCTCACTGATTAAGCATTGGTAACTGTCAGACCAAGTTTACTCATAT
Features (pLannotate 1.2.2; 17 found; start..end, strand, type, name):
    147..735     +  rep_origin     ori: high-copy-number ColE1/pMB1/pBR322/pUC origin of replication
    921..1060    -  misc_feature   bom: basis of mobility region from pBR322
   1162..1353    -  CDS            rop: Rop protein, which maintains plasmids at low copy number; rop
   1370..1750    +  CDS            YPB1_ECOLX: Protein predicted: Swiss-Prot protein existence level 4. From Escherichia coli.
   1992..2892    -  CDS            TcR (fragment): tetracycline efflux protein; tet; confers resistance to tetracycline
   2914..2932    +  promoter       T7 promoter: promoter for bacteriophage T7 RNA polymerase
   3021..3043    +  RBS            RBS: efficient ribosome binding site from bacteriophage T7 gene 10 (Olins and Rangwala, 1989)
   3063..3080    +  CDS            6xHis: 6xHis affinity tag
   3090..4190    +  CDS            MBP: maltose binding protein from E. coli; malE (mutated); This version of the gene does not encode a signal sequence, so MBP will remain in the cytosol.
   4245..4261    +  CDS            TEV site (fragment): tobacco etch virus (TEV) protease recognition and cleavage site
   4272..7748    +  CDS            cas13a: CS13A_LEPBD - Also known as c2c2
   7834..7883    +  CDS            SET1 (fragment): solubility-enhancement tag derived from T7 phage gene 10B
   7891..7938    +  terminator     T7 terminator: transcription terminator for bacteriophage T7 RNA polymerase
   7964..8256    -  CDS            TcR (fragment): tetracycline efflux protein; tet; confers resistance to tetracycline
   8304..8332    -  promoter       tet promoter: E. coli promoter for tetracycline efflux protein gene
   8445..8549    +  promoter       AmpR promoter: bla
   8550..9410    +  CDS            AmpR: β-lactamase; bla; confers resistance to ampicillin, carbenicillin, and related antibiotics
