[The description below was written by a language model from this plasmid's Addgene catalogue record and pLannotate feature annotations shown in this document.]
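Description:
p2CT-His-MBP-Lbu_C2c2_K1080A is a 9.4 kb bacterial expression plasmid for producing a point-mutant form of Cas13a (formerly C2c2), the RNA-guided, RNA-targeting effector of type VI-A CRISPR systems, annotated here as the Leptotrichia buccalis protein. It is built on the p2CT backbone, a pBR322-derived ligation-independent cloning vector. It carries a ColE1/pMB1-type origin together with the bom mobility region and the rop gene, and it is selected through an ampicillin resistance (β-lactamase) cassette under its own promoter. The catalogue lists it as high copy, although rop normally moderates copy number. Two fragments of the tetracycline resistance gene and its promoter flank the expression cassette. These are remnants of the pBR322 tet gene interrupted by the cassette and should not be taken as a working marker.

The expression unit is driven by a T7 promoter with the phage T7 gene 10 ribosome binding site and ends at a T7 terminator, so it needs a host that supplies T7 RNA polymerase. No lac operator or lacI gene is annotated. The open reading frame encodes an N-terminal 6xHis tag, a signal-sequence-less maltose binding protein that stays in the cytosol and aids solubility, a TEV protease site, and then the Cas13a coding sequence carrying the K1080A substitution. This layout supports affinity purification followed by tag removal with TEV protease. A short fragment annotated as a T7 gene 10B-derived solubility tag lies downstream of the insert, and is probably residual vector sequence. The record does not state the functional consequence of K1080A. The construct is intended for recombinant production of the mutant protein, presumably for biochemical comparison with wild-type Cas13a.
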