Addgene plasmid #91862: p2CT-His-MBP-Lbu_C2c2_K1080A
Purpose: Bacterial expression for Cas13a
Depositing lab: Jennifer Doudna. Depositing organization: University of California, Berkeley. Publication: RNA Targeting by Functionally Orthogonal Type VI-A CRISPR-Cas Enzymes. East-Seletsky A, O'Connell MR, Burstein D, Knott GJ, Doudna JA. Mol Cell. 2017 May 4;66(3):373-383.e3. doi: 10.1016/j.molcel.2017.04.008. PubMed 28475872.
Backbone
  Vector backbone: p2CT
  Backbone manufacturer: UC Berkeley Macrolab
  Vector type: Bacterial Expression
Growth in bacteria
  Bacterial resistance: Ampicillin, 100 μg/mL
  Growth temperature: 37°C
  Growth strain: DH5alpha
  Copy number: High Copy
Gene/Insert
  Gene/Insert name: LbuCas13a (LbuC2c2) K1080A
  Mutation: K1080A
  Tag / fusion protein: His6-MBP-TEV site (N terminal on backbone)
  Cloning method: Ligation Independent Cloning
Terms and licenses: Academic/Nonprofit Terms; Industry Terms: Not Available to Industry
How to cite: p2CT-His-MBP-Lbu_C2c2_K1080A was a gift from Jennifer Doudna (Addgene plasmid # 91862 ; http://n2t.net/addgene:91862 ; RRID:Addgene_91862)
